Addgene plasmid #142428: TFORF2451
Purpose: Lentiviral vector for overexpressing transcription factor ORFs with unique 24-bp barcodes. Barcodes facilitate identification of transcription factors in pooled screens.
Depositing lab: Feng Zhang. Depositing organization: Broad Institute. Publication: A transcription factor atlas of directed differentiation. Joung J, Ma S, Tay T, Geiger-Schuller KR, Kirchgatterer PC, Verdine VK, Guo B, Arias-Garcia MA, Allen WE, Singh A, Kuksenko O, Abudayyeh OO, Gootenberg JS, Fu Z, Macrae RK, Buenrostro JD, Regev A, Zhang F. Cell. 2023 Jan 5;186(1):209-229.e26. doi: 10.1016/j.cell.2022.11.026. PubMed 36608654.
Backbone
  Vector backbone: pLX_TRC317
  Backbone manufacturer: Broad Institute Genetic Perturbation Platform
  Backbone size w/o insert (bp): 8264
  Vector type: Mammalian Expression, Lentiviral
  Selectable markers: Puromycin
Growth in bacteria
  Bacterial resistance: Ampicillin, 100 μg/mL
  Growth temperature: 37°C
  Growth strain: NEB Stable
  Copy number: High Copy
Gene/Insert
  Gene/Insert name: MLLT10
  Species: H. sapiens (human)
  Insert size (bp): 3185
  Entrez Gene: MLLT10 (a.k.a. AF10)
  Promoter: EF1a
  Cloning method: Unknown
  Sequencing primers: 5′ GGGTGGAGACTGAAGTTAGGCCAG; 3′ CACATAGCGTAAAAGGAGCAACATAG
Terms and licenses: Academic/Nonprofit Terms; Industry Terms: Not Available to Industry
Depositor comments: NM_004641,ENST00000377072 . The transcription factor ORF portion of this plasmid was synthesized by Genewiz. Please test multiple small colonies in case of plasmid recombination. To make this collection available in a timely manner, a portion of this collection was not fully sequenced by Addgene. If an Addgene verified full plasmid sequence is not available, please contact us prior to placing an order to request the full sequence.
How to cite: TFORF2451 was a gift from Feng Zhang (Addgene plasmid # 142428 ; http://n2t.net/addgene:142428 ; RRID:Addgene_142428)
