[The description below was written by a language model from this plasmid's Addgene catalogue record and pLannotate feature annotations shown in this document.]
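Description:
TFORF2451 is a lentiviral mammalian expression plasmid built on the pLX_TRC317 backbone and carrying the human transcription factor ORF MLLT10 (also known as AF10). It belongs to a barcoded transcription factor ORF collection in which each clone carries a unique 24-bp barcode, so that the overexpressed factor can be identified in pooled screens. The barcode itself is not annotated in the feature table. In bacteria the plasmid is maintained through a high-copy ColE1/pUC-type origin and selected with ampicillin via β-lactamase. An f1 origin and remnants of a lac/lacZα cloning region flanked by T7 and T3 promoters are also present. The depositor notes that the plasmid can recombine, as is common with repeat-containing lentiviral vectors.

The viral cassette has a third-generation layout. An RSV promoter drives a truncated HIV-1 5' LTR, followed by the Ψ packaging signal with a gag fragment and the Rev response element for Rev-dependent export of the genomic RNA. A self-inactivating ΔU3 3' LTR and an SV40 polyadenylation signal close the cassette. Within the provirus, SV40 early promoter sequences drive puromycin N-acetyltransferase, which allows selection of transduced cells. A cPPT/CTS element, which aids nuclear import of the viral genome, follows this marker. The strong constitutive EF-1α promoter then drives the MLLT10 coding sequence, and a downstream WPRE enhances transcript stability and expression. A short U6 promoter fragment lies between the ORF and the WPRE; the record does not explain its role. No epitope tag or fluorescent reporter is annotated. The construct is intended for packaging into lentivirus and stable overexpression of MLLT10, individually or in pooled screens such as directed-differentiation studies.
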