Features (pLannotate 1.2.2; 31 found; start..end, strand, type, name):
      5..231     +  promoter       RSV promoter: Rous sarcoma virus enhancer/promoter
    232..412     +  LTR            5' LTR (truncated): truncated 5' long terminal repeat (LTR) from HIV-1
    459..584     +  misc_feature   HIV-1 Ψ: packaging signal of human immunodeficiency virus type 1
    568..931     +  CDS            HIV-1 gag (fragment): gag protein from human immunodeficiency virus 1; gag
   1077..1310    +  misc_feature   RRE: The Rev response element (RRE) of HIV-1 allows for Rev-dependent mRNA export from the nucleus to the cytoplasm.
   1687..1713    +  CDS            Rev (fragment): human immunodeficiency virus 1 (HIV-1) Rev protein; rev; enhances nuclear export of unspliced and incompletely spliced viral mRNAs
   1720..1743    +  promoter       SV40 promoter (fragment): SV40 early promoter
   1744..1815    +  promoter       SV40 promoter (fragment): SV40 enhancer and early promoter
   1839..1974    +  rep_origin     SV40 ori: SV40 origin of replication
   2020..2616    +  CDS            PuroR (fragment): puromycin N-acetyltransferase; pac from Streptomyces; confers resistance to puromycin
   2665..2782    +  misc_feature   cPPT/CTS: central polypurine tract and central termination sequence of HIV-1
   2847..2913    +  CDS            small t antigen (fragment): SV40 (simian virus 40) small t antigen
   2920..4098    +  promoter       EF-1α promoter: strong constitutive promoter for human elongation factor EF-1α
   4115..7189    +  CDS            MLLT10: AF10_HUMAN - Also known as AF10 From Homo sapiens (Human).
   7211..7264    +  promoter       U6 promoter (fragment): RNA polymerase III promoter for human U6 snRNA
   7306..7894    +  misc_feature   WPRE: woodchuck hepatitis virus posttranscriptional regulatory element
   7945..7964    +  misc_feature   cPPT/CTS (fragment): central polypurine tract and central termination sequence of HIV-1
   7966..8199    +  LTR            3' LTR (ΔU3): self-inactivating 3' long terminal repeat (LTR) from HIV-1
   8277..8398    +  polyA_signal   SV40 poly(A) signal: SV40 polyadenylation signal
   8438..8573    +  rep_origin     SV40 ori: SV40 origin of replication
   8594..8612    -  promoter       T7 promoter: promoter for bacteriophage T7 RNA polymerase
   8620..8775    +  CDS            lacZα (fragment): LacZα fragment of β-galactosidase; lacZ fragment
   8780..9208    +  rep_origin     f1 ori (sequence partly withheld): f1 bacteriophage origin of replication; arrow indicates direction of (+) strand synthesis
   9261..9365    +  promoter       AmpR promoter: bla
   9366..10226   +  CDS            AmpR: β-lactamase; bla; confers resistance to ampicillin, carbenicillin, and related antibiotics
  10397..10985   +  rep_origin     ori: high-copy-number ColE1/pMB1/pBR322/pUC origin of replication
  11168..11260   +  CDS            lacI (fragment): lac repressor; lacI; The lac repressor binds to the lac operator to inhibit transcription in E. coli. This inhibition can be relieved by adding lactose or isopropyl-β-D-thiogalactopyranoside (IPTG).
  11273..11294   +  protein_bind   CAP binding site: CAP binding activates transcription in the presence of cAMP. E. coli catabolite activator protein
  11309..11339   +  promoter       lac promoter: promoter for the E. coli lac operon
  11343..11365   +  protein_bind   lac operator (fragment): The lac repressor binds to the lac operator to inhibit transcription in E. coli. This inhibition can be relieved by adding lactose or isopropyl-β-D-thiogalactopyranoside (IPTG). lac repressor encoded by lacI
  11408..11426   +  promoter       T3 promoter: promoter for bacteriophage T3 RNA polymerase
>Addgene plasmid #142428 | TFORF2451 | addgene full sequence | sequence record 397147 | Addgene NGS Result
TTAATGTAGTCTTATGCAATACTCTTGTAGTCTTGCAACATGGTAACGATGAGTTAGCAACATGCCTTAC
AAGGAGAGAAAAAGCACCGTGCATGCCGATTGGTGGAAGTAAGGTGGTACGATCGTGCCTTATTAGGAAG
GCAACAGACGGGTCTGACATGGATTGGACGAACCACTGAATTGCCGCATTGCAGAGATATTGTATTTAAG
TGCCTAGCTCGATACATAAACGGGTCTCTCTGGTTAGACCAGATCTGAGCCTGGGAGCTCTCTGGCTAAC
TAGGGAACCCACTGCTTAAGCCTCAATAAAGCTTGCCTTGAGTGCTTCAAGTAGTGTGTGCCCGTCTGTT
GTGTGACTCTGGTAACTAGAGATCCCTCAGACCCTTTTAGTCAGTGTGGAAAATCTCTAGCAGTGGCGCC
CGAACAGGGACTTGAAAGCGAAAGGGAAACCAGAGGAGCTCTCTCGACGCAGGACTCGGCTTGCTGAAGC
GCGCACGGCAAGAGGCGAGGGGCGGCGACTGGTGAGTACGCCAAAAATTTTGACTAGCGGAGGCTAGAAG
GAGAGAGATGGGTGCGAGAGCGTCAGTATTAAGCGGGGGAGAATTAGATCGCGATGGGAAAAAATTCGGT
TAAGGCCAGGGGGAAAGAAAAAATATAAATTAAAACATATAGTATGGGCAAGCAGGGAGCTAGAACGATT
CGCAGTTAATCCTGGCCTGTTAGAAACATCAGAAGGCTGTAGACAAATACTGGGACAGCTACAACCATCC
CTTCAGACAGGATCAGAAGAACTTAGATCATTATATAATACAGTAGCAACCCTCTATTGTGTGCATCAAA
GGATAGAGATAAAAGACACCAAGGAAGCTTTAGACAAGATAGAGGAAGAGCAAAACAAAAGTAAGACCAC
CGCACAGCAAGCGGCCGCTGATCTTCAGACCTGGAGGAGGAGATATGAGGGACAATTGGAGAAGTGAATT
ATATAAATATAAAGTAGTAAAAATTGAACCATTAGGAGTAGCACCCACCAAGGCAAAGAGAAGAGTGGTG
CAGAGAGAAAAAAGAGCAGTGGGAATAGGAGCTTTGTTCCTTGGGTTCTTGGGAGCAGCAGGAAGCACTA
TGGGCGCAGCGTCAATGACGCTGACGGTACAGGCCAGACAATTATTGTCTGGTATAGTGCAGCAGCAGAA
CAATTTGCTGAGGGCTATTGAGGCGCAACAGCATCTGTTGCAACTCACAGTCTGGGGCATCAAGCAGCTC
CAGGCAAGAATCCTGGCTGTGGAAAGATACCTAAAGGATCAACAGCTCCTGGGGATTTGGGGTTGCTCTG
GAAAACTCATTTGCACCACTGCTGTGCCTTGGAATGCTAGTTGGAGTAATAAATCTCTGGAACAGATTTG
GAATCACACGACCTGGATGGAGTGGGACAGAGAAATTAACAATTACACAAGCTTAATACACTCCTTAATT
GAAGAATCGCAAAACCAGCAAGAAAAGAATGAACAAGAATTATTGGAATTAGATAAATGGGCAAGTTTGT
GGAATTGGTTTAACATAACAAATTGGCTGTGGTATATAAAATTATTCATAATGATAGTAGGAGGCTTGGT
AGGTTTAAGAATAGTTTTTGCTGTACTTTCTATAGTGAATAGAGTTAGGCAGGGATATTCACCATTATCG
TTTCAGACCCACCTCCCAACCCCGAGGGGACCCATGCATTGCATCTCAATTAGTCAGCAACCAGGTGTGG
AAAGTCCCCAGGCTCCCCAGCAGGCAGAAGTATGCAAAGCATGCGTCTCAATTAGTCAGCAACCATAGTC
CCGCCCCTAACTCCGCCCATCCCGCCCCTAACTCCGCCCAGTTCCGCCCATTCTCCGCCCCATGGCTGAC
TAATTTTTTTTATTTATGCAGAGGCCGAGGCCGCCTCGGCCTCTGAGCTATTCCAGAAGTAGTGAGGAGG
CTTTTTTGGAGGCCTAGGCTTTTGCAAAAAGCTTTCTAGAGGTACCACCGGAGCTTACCATGACCGAGTA
CAAGCCCACGGTGCGCCTCGCCACCCGCGACGACGTCCCCAGGGCCGTACGCACCCTCGCCGCCGCGTTC
GCCGACTACCCCGCCACGCGCCACACCGTCGATCCGGACCGCCACATCGAGCGGGTCACCGAGCTGCAAG
AACTCTTCCTCACGCGCGTCGGGCTCGACATCGGCAAGGTGTGGGTCGCGGACGACGGCGCCGCCGTGGC
GGTCTGGACCACGCCGGAGAGCGTCGAAGCGGGGGCGGTGTTCGCCGAGATCGGCCCGCGCATGGCCGAG
TTGAGCGGTTCCCGGCTGGCCGCGCAGCAACAGATGGAAGGCCTCCTGGCGCCGCACCGGCCCAAGGAGC
CCGCGTGGTTCCTGGCCACCGTCGGCGTCTCGCCCGACCACCAGGGCAAGGGTCTGGGCAGCGCCGTCGT
GCTCCCCGGAGTGGAGGCGGCCGAGCGCGCCGGGGTGCCCGCCTTCCTGGAGACCTCCGCGCCCCGCAAC
CTCCCCTTCTACGAGCGGCTCGGCTTCACCGTCACCGCCGACGTCGAGGTGCCCGAAGGACCGCGCACCT
GGTGCATGACCCGCAAGCCCGGTGCCAGTTAACGAATTCTAGATCTTGAGACAAATGGCAGTATTCATCC
ACAATTTTAAAAGAAAAGGGGGGATTGGGGGGTACAGTGCAGGGGAAAGAATAGTAGACATAATAGCAAC
AGACATACAAACTAAAGAATTACAAAAACAAATTACAAAAATTCAAAATTTTCGGGTTTATTACAGGGAC
AGCAGAGATCCACTTTGGCGCCGGCTCGAGGCCTGCAGGTGCAAAGATGGATAAAGTTTTAAACAGAGAG
GAATCTTTGCAGCTAATGGACCTTCTAGGTCTTGAAAGGAGTGGGAATTGGCTCCGGTGCCCGTCAGTGG
GCAGAGCGCACATCGCCCACAGTCCCCGAGAAGTTGGGGGGAGGGGTCGGCAATTGAACCGGTGCCTAGA
GAAGGTGGCGCGGGGTAAACTGGGAAAGTGATGTCGTGTACTGGCTCCGCCTTTTTCCCGAGGGTGGGGG
AGAACCGTATATAAGTGCAGTAGTCGCCGTGAACGTTCTTTTTCGCAACGGGTTTGCCGCCAGAACACAG
GTAAGTGCCGTGTGTGGTTCCCGCGGGCCTGGCCTCTTTACGGGTTATGGCCCTTGCGTGCCTTGAATTA
CTTCCACCTGGCTGCAGTACGTGATTCTTGATCCCGAGCTTCGGGTTGGAAGTGGGTGGGAGAGTTCGAG
GCCTTGCGCTTAAGGAGCCCCTTCGCCTCGTGCTTGAGTTGAGGCCTGGCCTGGGCGCTGGGGCCGCCGC
GTGCGAATCTGGTGGCACCTTCGCGCCTGTCTCGCTGCTTTCGATAAGTCTCTAGCCATTTAAAATTTTT
GATGACCTGCTGCGACGCTTTTTTTCTGGCAAGATAGTCTTGTAAATGCGGGCCAAGATCTGCACACTGG
TATTTCGGTTTTTGGGGCCGCGGGCGGCGACGGGGCCCGTGCGTCCCAGCGCACATGTTCGGCGAGGCGG
GGCCTGCGAGCGCGGCCACCGAGAATCGGACGGGGGTAGTCTCAAGCTGGCCGGCCTGCTCTGGTGCCTG
GCCTCGCGCCGCCGTGTATCGCCCCGCCCTGGGCGGCAAGGCTGGCCCGGTCGGCACCAGTTGCGTGAGC
GGAAAGATGGCCGCTTCCCGGCCCTGCTGCAGGGAGCTCAAAATGGAGGACGCGGCGCTCGGGAGAGCGG
GCGGGTGAGTCACCCACACAAAGGAAAAGGGCCTTTCCGTCCTCAGCCGTCGCTTCATGTGACTCCACGG
AGTACCGGGCGCCGTCCAGGCACCTCGATTAGTTCTCGAGCTTTTGGAGTACGTCGTCTTTAGGTTGGGG
GGAGGGGTTTTATGCGATGGAGTTTCCCCACACTGAGTGGGTGGAGACTGAAGTTAGGCCAGCTTGGCAC
TTGATGTAATTCTCCTTGGAATTTGCCCTTTTTGAGTTTGGATCTTGGTTCATTCTCAAGCCTCAGACAG
TGGTTCAAAGTTTTTTTCTTCCATTTCAGGTGTCGTGAGGCTAGCACCGCCACCATGGTCTCTAGCGACC
GGCCCGTGTCACTGGAGGACGAGGTCTCCCATAGTATGAAGGAGATGATTGGAGGCTGTTGCGTTTGCTC
AGACGAGAGAGGCTGGGCCGAGAACCCGCTGGTTTATTGCGACGGGCACGGCTGCAGCGTCGCGGTGCAT
CAAGCTTGCTATGGCATTGTTCAAGTACCCACTGGACCGTGGTTTTGCAGGAAATGTGAATCTCAGGAGA
GAGCAGCCAGAGTGAGATGTGAACTTTGTCCCCATAAGGATGGAGCTTTAAAAAGAACAGATAATGGGGG
TTGGGCCCATGTGGTTTGTGCCCTGTATATTCCAGAGGTACAATTTGCCAATGTTTCCACAATGGAACCA
ATTGTTTTACAGTCTGTTCCGCATGATCGTTATAATAAGACTTGCTACATTTGTGATGAACAAGGAAGAG
AAAGCAAAGCAGCCACTGGTGCTTGCATGACATGTAATAAACATGGATGTCGACAGGCTTTCCATGTAAC
ATGCGCTCAGTTTGCCGGACTGCTTTGTGAAGAAGAAGGTAATGGTGCCGATAATGTCCAATACTGTGGC
TACTGTAAATACCATTTTAGTAAGCTGAAAAAGAGCAAACGGGGATCTAATAGGTCATATGATCAAAGTT
TAAGTGATTCTTCCTCTCACTCTCAGGATAAACATCATGAGAAAGAGAAAAAAAAATATAAAGAGAAGGA
CAAACACAAACAGAAACACAAGAAGCAGCCAGAACCATCACCTGCATTGGTTCCATCCTTGACTGTTACT
ACAGAAAAAACTTATACAAGCACTAGCAACAACTCTATATCTGGATCATTGAAGCGCTTGGAAGATACTA
CTGCACGATTTACAAATGCAAATTTCCAGGAAGTCTCTGCACACACCTCTAGTGGAAAAGATGTTTCAGA
GACTAGAGGGTCAGAGGGCAAAGGGAAGAAATCTTCAGCTCACAGCTCAGGTCAAAGGGGAAGAAAGCCT
GGTGGTGGAAGAAATCCAGGAACAACTGTGTCAGCAGCTAGCCCTTTTCCTCAAGGCAGTTTTTCAGGAA
CTCCAGGCAGTGTAAAGTCATCTTCTGGAAGTTCAGTGCAGTCTCCCCAGGATTTCCTGAGCTTTACAGA
CTCAGATCTGCGTAATGACAGTTACTCTCACTCCCAACAGTCATCAGCAACCAAAGATGTACATAAAGGA
GAGTCTGGAAGCCAGGAAGGGGGGGTAAATAGTTTTAGTACCTTAATTGGCCTCCCTTCAACCTCAGCTG
TTACTTCACAGCCTAAAAGCTTTGAAAATTCACCTGGAGATTTGGGTAATTCCAGCCTTCCTACAGCAGG
ATATAAGCGGGCTCAAACTTCTGGCATAGAAGAAGAAACTGTAAAGGAAAAGAAAAGGAAAGGAAATAAA
CAAAGTAAGCATGGGCCTGGCAGACCCAAAGGAAACAAAAATCAAGAGAATGTTTCTCATCTCTCAGTTT
CTTCTGCTTCACCAACATCATCTGTAGCATCAGCTGCAGGAAGCATAACAAGCTCTAGTCTGCAGAAATC
TCCTACATTGCTCAGGAATGGAAGTTTACAGAGCCTCAGTGTTGGCTCATCTCCAGTTGGTTCAGAAATT
TCCATGCAGTATCGGCATGATGGAGCTTGCCCAACAACTACGTTCTCAGAGTTGCTGAATGCAATACACA
ACGACAGAGGTGACAGTTCTACACTAACAAAGCAAGAACTTAAATTCATAGGTATTTATAACAGCAATGA
TGTAGCAGTATCGTTTCCAAATGTAGTATCTGGCTCGGGATCTAGTACTCCTGTCTCCAGCTCTCACTTA
CCTCAGCAGTCTTCTGGGCATTTGCAACAAGTAGGAGCGCTCTCTCCCTCAGCTGTGTCATCTGCAGCCC
CTGCTGTTGCTACAACTCAGGCAAATACTCTATCTGGATCTTCTCTCAGTCAGGCACCATCTCATATGTA
TGGCAATAGATCAAATTCATCAATGGCAGCTCTTATAGCTCAGTCTGAAAACAATCAAACAGATCAAGAT
CTTGGAGACAATAGCCGCAACCTAGTTGGCAGAGGAAGCTCACCCCGAGGAAGTCTCTCGCCACGATCCC
CTGTAAGCAGCTTACAGATTCGCTATGATCAACCAGGCAACAGCAGTTTGGAAAATCTGCCTCCAGTAGC
AGCCAGCATAGAACAGCTTTTGGAGAGGCAGTGGAGTGAAGGACAGCAATTTTTACTAGAACAGGGTACT
CCTAGTGACATTTTAGGAATGCTGAAGTCATTACACCAACTTCAAGTTGAAAACCGAAGATTAGAGGAAC
AAATTAAAAACTTGACTGCCAAAAAGGAACGGCTTCAGTTATTGAATGCACAGCTTTCAGTGCCTTTTCC
AACAATAACAGCAAATCCTAGTCCGTCTCATCAAATACACACATTTTCAGCACAGACTGCTCCTACTACT
GATTCCTTGAACAGCAGTAAGAGCCCTCATATAGGAAACAGCTTTTTACCTGATAATTCTCTTCCTGTAT
TAAATCAGGACTTAACCTCCAGTGGACAAAGTACCAGCAGCTCATCAGCTCTTTCTACCCCACCTCCTGC
TGGGCAGAGTCCGGCTCAACAAGGCTCAGGAGTGAGTGGAGTTCAGCAGGTCAATGGCGTGACAGTGGGG
GCACTAGCTAGTGGAATGCAGCCTGTAACTTCCACCATTCCTGCCGTGTCTGCAGTGGGTGGAATAATTG
GAGCTTTGCCAGGTAACCAACTGGCAATTAATGGCATTGTAGGAGCTTTAAATGGGGTTATGCAGACTCC
TGTCACAATGTCCCAGAACCCTACCCCTCTCACCCACACAACCGTACCACCTAATGCAACACATCCAATG
CCAGCTACACTGACTAACAGTGCCTCAGGACTAGGATTACTTTCTGACCAGCAACGACAAATACTTATTC
ATCAACAGCAGTTTCAGCAGTTGTTAAATTCTCAACAGCTCACACCAGTACACAGGCACCCCCACTTCAC
ACAGCTACCACCAACCCATTTCTCACCATCCATGGAGATAATGCAAGTCAGAAAGTAGTAATGAACTAGT
CCGTAACTTGAAAGTATTTCGATTTCTTGGCTTTATATATCTTGTGGAAAGGACGATGTCCGGGCAAGAA
TACGAGTTGAACGCGTTAAGTCGACAATCAACCTCTGGATTACAAAATTTGTGAAAGATTGACTGGTATT
CTTAACTATGTTGCTCCTTTTACGCTATGTGGATACGCTGCTTTAATGCCTTTGTATCATGCTATTGCTT
CCCGTATGGCTTTCATTTTCTCCTCCTTGTATAAATCCTGGTTGCTGTCTCTTTATGAGGAGTTGTGGCC
CGTTGTCAGGCAACGTGGCGTGGTGTGCACTGTGTTTGCTGACGCAACCCCCACTGGTTGGGGCATTGCC
ACCACCTGTCAGCTCCTTTCCGGGACTTTCGCTTTCCCCCTCCCTATTGCCACGGCGGAACTCATCGCCG
CCTGCCTTGCCCGCTGCTGGACAGGGGCTCGGCTGTTGGGCACTGACAATTCCGTGGTGTTGTCGGGGAA
ATCATCGTCCTTTCCTTGGCTGCTCGCCTGTGTTGCCACCTGGATTCTGCGCGGGACGTCCTTCTGCTAC
GTCCCTTCGGCCCTCAATCCAGCGGACCTTCCTTCCCGCGGCCTGCTGCCGGCTCTGCGGCCTCTTCCGC
GTCTTCGCCTTCGCCCTCAGACGAGTCGGATCTCCCTTTGGGCCGCCTCCCCGCGTCGACTTTAAGACCA
ATGACTTACAAGGCAGCTGTAGATCTTAGCCACTTTTTAAAAGAAAAGGGGGGACTGGAAGGGCTAATTC
ACTCCCAACGAAGACAAGATCTGCTTTTTGCTTGTACTGGGTCTCTCTGGTTAGACCAGATCTGAGCCTG
GGAGCTCTCTGGCTAACTAGGGAACCCACTGCTTAAGCCTCAATAAAGCTTGCCTTGAGTGCTTCAAGTA
GTGTGTGCCCGTCTGTTGTGTGACTCTGGTAACTAGAGATCCCTCAGACCCTTTTAGTCAGTGTGGAAAA
TCTCTAGCAGTACGTATAGTAGTTCATGTCATCTTATTATTCAGTATTTATAACTTGCAAAGAAATGAAT
ATCAGAGAGTGAGAGGAACTTGTTTATTGCAGCTTATAATGGTTACAAATAAAGCAATAGCATCACAAAT
TTCACAAATAAAGCATTTTTTTCACTGCATTCTAGTTGTGGTTTGTCCAAACTCATCAATGTATCTTATC
ATGTCTGGCTCTAGCTATCCCGCCCCTAACTCCGCCCATCCCGCCCCTAACTCCGCCCAGTTCCGCCCAT
TCTCCGCCCCATGGCTGACTAATTTTTTTTATTTATGCAGAGGCCGAGGCCGCCTCGGCCTCTGAGCTAT
TCCAGAAGTAGTGAGGAGGCTTTTTTGGAGGCCTAGGGACGTACCCAATTCGCCCTATAGTGAGTCGTAT
TACGCGCGCTCACTGGCCGTCGTTTTACAACGTCGTGACTGGGAAAACCCTGGCGTTACCCAACTTAATC
GCCTTGCAGCACATCCCCCTTTCGCCAGCTGGCGTAATAGCGAAGAGGCCCGCACCGATCGCCCTTCCCA
ACAGTTGCGCAGCCTGAATGGCGAATGGG
[124 nt withheld, positions 8780-8903]
C
[91 nt withheld, positions 8905-8995]
A
[49 nt withheld, positions 8997-9045]
CCTTTGACGTTGGAGTCCACGTTCTTT
[37 nt withheld, positions 9073-9109]
ACCCTATCTCGGTCTATTCTTTTGATTTATAAGGGATTTTGCCGATTTCGGCCTATTGGTTAAAAAATGA
GCTGATTTAACAAAAATTTAACGCGAATTTTAACAAAATATTAACGCTTACAATTTAGGTGGCACTTTTC
GGGGAAATGTGCGCGGAACCCCTATTTGTTTATTTTTCTAAATACATTCAAATATGTATCCGCTCATGAG
ACAATAACCCTGATAAATGCTTCAATAATATTGAAAAAGGAAGAGTATGAGTATTCAACATTTCCGTGTC
GCCCTTATTCCCTTTTTTGCGGCATTTTGCCTTCCTGTTTTTGCTCACCCAGAAACGCTGGTGAAAGTAA
AAGATGCTGAAGATCAGTTGGGTGCACGAGTGGGTTACATCGAACTGGATCTCAACAGCGGTAAGATCCT
TGAGAGTTTTCGCCCCGAAGAACGTTTTCCAATGATGAGCACTTTTAAAGTTCTGCTATGTGGCGCGGTA
TTATCCCGTATTGACGCCGGGCAAGAGCAACTCGGTCGCCGCATACACTATTCTCAGAATGACTTGGTTG
AGTACTCACCAGTCACAGAAAAGCATCTTACGGATGGCATGACAGTAAGAGAATTATGCAGTGCTGCCAT
AACCATGAGTGATAACACTGCGGCCAACTTACTTCTGACAACGATCGGAGGACCGAAGGAGCTAACCGCT
TTTTTGCACAACATGGGGGATCATGTAACTCGCCTTGATCGTTGGGAACCGGAGCTGAATGAAGCCATAC
CAAACGACGAGCGTGACACCACGATGCCTGTAGCAATGGCAACAACGTTGCGCAAACTATTAACTGGCGA
ACTACTTACTCTAGCTTCCCGGCAACAATTAATAGACTGGATGGAGGCGGATAAAGTTGCAGGACCACTT
CTGCGCTCGGCCCTTCCGGCTGGCTGGTTTATTGCTGATAAATCTGGAGCCGGTGAGCGTGGGTCTCGCG
GTATCATTGCAGCACTGGGGCCAGATGGTAAGCCCTCCCGTATCGTAGTTATCTACACGACGGGGAGTCA
GGCAACTATGGATGAACGAAATAGACAGATCGCTGAGATAGGTGCCTCACTGATTAAGCATTGGTAACTG
TCAGACCAAGTTTACTCATATATACTTTAGATTGATTTAAAACTTCATTTTTAATTTAAAAGGATCTAGG
TGAAGATCCTTTTTGATAATCTCATGACCAAAATCCCTTAACGTGAGTTTTCGTTCCACTGAGCGTCAGA
CCCCGTAGAAAAGATCAAAGGATCTTCTTGAGATCCTTTTTTTCTGCGCGTAATCTGCTGCTTGCAAACA
AAAAAACCACCGCTACCAGCGGTGGTTTGTTTGCCGGATCAAGAGCTACCAACTCTTTTTCCGAAGGTAA
CTGGCTTCAGCAGAGCGCAGATACCAAATACTGTTCTTCTAGTGTAGCCGTAGTTAGGCCACCACTTCAA
GAACTCTGTAGCACCGCCTACATACCTCGCTCTGCTAATCCTGTTACCAGTGGCTGCTGCCAGTGGCGAT
AAGTCGTGTCTTACCGGGTTGGACTCAAGACGATAGTTACCGGATAAGGCGCAGCGGTCGGGCTGAACGG
GGGGTTCGTGCACACAGCCCAGCTTGGAGCGAACGACCTACACCGAACTGAGATACCTACAGCGTGAGCT
ATGAGAAAGCGCCACGCTTCCCGAAGGGAGAAAGGCGGACAGGTATCCGGTAAGCGGCAGGGTCGGAACA
GGAGAGCGCACGAGGGAGCTTCCAGGGGGAAACGCCTGGTATCTTTATAGTCCTGTCGGGTTTCGCCACC
TCTGACTTGAGCGTCGATTTTTGTGATGCTCGTCAGGGGGGCGGAGCCTATGGAAAAACGCCAGCAACGC
GGCCTTTTTACGGTTCCTGGCCTTTTGCTGGCCTTTTGCTCACATGTTCTTTCCTGCGTTATCCCCTGAT
TCTGTGGATAACCGTATTACCGCCTTTGAGTGAGCTGATACCGCTCGCCGCAGCCGAACGACCGAGCGCA
GCGAGTCAGTGAGCGAGGAAGCGGAAGAGCGCCCAATACGCAAACCGCCTCTCCCCGCGCGTTGGCCGAT
TCATTAATGCAGCTGGCACGACAGGTTTCCCGACTGGAAAGCGGGCAGTGAGCGCAACGCAATTAATGTG
AGTTAGCTCACTCATTAGGCACCCCAGGCTTTACACTTTATGCTTCCGGCTCGTATGTTGTGTGGAATTG
TGAGCGGATAACAATTTCACACAGGAAACAGCTATGACCATGATTACGCCAAGCGCGCAATTAACCCTCA
CTAAAGGGAACAAAAGCTGGAGCTGCAAGC
