>Addgene plasmid #142428 | TFORF2451 | depositor partial sequence | sequence record 279422 | Insert
ACCGCCACCATGGTCTCTAGCGACCGGCCCGTGTCACTGGAGGACGAGGTCTCCCATAGTATGAAGGAGA
TGATTGGAGGCTGTTGCGTTTGCTCAGACGAGAGAGGCTGGGCCGAGAACCCGCTGGTTTATTGCGACGG
GCACGGCTGCAGCGTCGCGGTGCATCAAGCTTGCTATGGCATTGTTCAAGTACCCACTGGACCGTGGTTT
TGCAGGAAATGTGAATCTCAGGAGAGAGCAGCCAGAGTGAGATGTGAACTTTGTCCCCATAAGGATGGAG
CTTTAAAAAGAACAGATAATGGGGGTTGGGCCCATGTGGTTTGTGCCCTGTATATTCCAGAGGTACAATT
TGCCAATGTTTCCACAATGGAACCAATTGTTTTACAGTCTGTTCCGCATGATCGTTATAATAAGACTTGC
TACATTTGTGATGAACAAGGAAGAGAAAGCAAAGCAGCCACTGGTGCTTGCATGACATGTAATAAACATG
GATGTCGACAGGCTTTCCATGTAACATGCGCTCAGTTTGCCGGACTGCTTTGTGAAGAAGAAGGTAATGG
TGCCGATAATGTCCAATACTGTGGCTACTGTAAATACCATTTTAGTAAGCTGAAAAAGAGCAAACGGGGA
TCTAATAGGTCATATGATCAAAGTTTAAGTGATTCTTCCTCTCACTCTCAGGATAAACATCATGAGAAAG
AGAAAAAAAAATATAAAGAGAAGGACAAACACAAACAGAAACACAAGAAGCAGCCAGAACCATCACCTGC
ATTGGTTCCATCCTTGACTGTTACTACAGAAAAAACTTATACAAGCACTAGCAACAACTCTATATCTGGA
TCATTGAAGCGCTTGGAAGATACTACTGCACGATTTACAAATGCAAATTTCCAGGAAGTCTCTGCACACA
CCTCTAGTGGAAAAGATGTTTCAGAGACTAGAGGGTCAGAGGGCAAAGGGAAGAAATCTTCAGCTCACAG
CTCAGGTCAAAGGGGAAGAAAGCCTGGTGGTGGAAGAAATCCAGGAACAACTGTGTCAGCAGCTAGCCCT
TTTCCTCAAGGCAGTTTTTCAGGAACTCCAGGCAGTGTAAAGTCATCTTCTGGAAGTTCAGTGCAGTCTC
CCCAGGATTTCCTGAGCTTTACAGACTCAGATCTGCGTAATGACAGTTACTCTCACTCCCAACAGTCATC
AGCAACCAAAGATGTACATAAAGGAGAGTCTGGAAGCCAGGAAGGGGGGGTAAATAGTTTTAGTACCTTA
ATTGGCCTCCCTTCAACCTCAGCTGTTACTTCACAGCCTAAAAGCTTTGAAAATTCACCTGGAGATTTGG
GTAATTCCAGCCTTCCTACAGCAGGATATAAGCGGGCTCAAACTTCTGGCATAGAAGAAGAAACTGTAAA
GGAAAAGAAAAGGAAAGGAAATAAACAAAGTAAGCATGGGCCTGGCAGACCCAAAGGAAACAAAAATCAA
GAGAATGTTTCTCATCTCTCAGTTTCTTCTGCTTCACCAACATCATCTGTAGCATCAGCTGCAGGAAGCA
TAACAAGCTCTAGTCTGCAGAAATCTCCTACATTGCTCAGGAATGGAAGTTTACAGAGCCTCAGTGTTGG
CTCATCTCCAGTTGGTTCAGAAATTTCCATGCAGTATCGGCATGATGGAGCTTGCCCAACAACTACGTTC
TCAGAGTTGCTGAATGCAATACACAACGACAGAGGTGACAGTTCTACACTAACAAAGCAAGAACTTAAAT
TCATAGGTATTTATAACAGCAATGATGTAGCAGTATCGTTTCCAAATGTAGTATCTGGCTCGGGATCTAG
TACTCCTGTCTCCAGCTCTCACTTACCTCAGCAGTCTTCTGGGCATTTGCAACAAGTAGGAGCGCTCTCT
CCCTCAGCTGTGTCATCTGCAGCCCCTGCTGTTGCTACAACTCAGGCAAATACTCTATCTGGATCTTCTC
TCAGTCAGGCACCATCTCATATGTATGGCAATAGATCAAATTCATCAATGGCAGCTCTTATAGCTCAGTC
TGAAAACAATCAAACAGATCAAGATCTTGGAGACAATAGCCGCAACCTAGTTGGCAGAGGAAGCTCACCC
CGAGGAAGTCTCTCGCCACGATCCCCTGTAAGCAGCTTACAGATTCGCTATGATCAACCAGGCAACAGCA
GTTTGGAAAATCTGCCTCCAGTAGCAGCCAGCATAGAACAGCTTTTGGAGAGGCAGTGGAGTGAAGGACA
GCAATTTTTACTAGAACAGGGTACTCCTAGTGACATTTTAGGAATGCTGAAGTCATTACACCAACTTCAA
GTTGAAAACCGAAGATTAGAGGAACAAATTAAAAACTTGACTGCCAAAAAGGAACGGCTTCAGTTATTGA
ATGCACAGCTTTCAGTGCCTTTTCCAACAATAACAGCAAATCCTAGTCCGTCTCATCAAATACACACATT
TTCAGCACAGACTGCTCCTACTACTGATTCCTTGAACAGCAGTAAGAGCCCTCATATAGGAAACAGCTTT
TTACCTGATAATTCTCTTCCTGTATTAAATCAGGACTTAACCTCCAGTGGACAAAGTACCAGCAGCTCAT
CAGCTCTTTCTACCCCACCTCCTGCTGGGCAGAGTCCGGCTCAACAAGGCTCAGGAGTGAGTGGAGTTCA
GCAGGTCAATGGCGTGACAGTGGGGGCACTAGCTAGTGGAATGCAGCCTGTAACTTCCACCATTCCTGCC
GTGTCTGCAGTGGGTGGAATAATTGGAGCTTTGCCAGGTAACCAACTGGCAATTAATGGCATTGTAGGAG
CTTTAAATGGGGTTATGCAGACTCCTGTCACAATGTCCCAGAACCCTACCCCTCTCACCCACACAACCGT
ACCACCTAATGCAACACATCCAATGCCAGCTACACTGACTAACAGTGCCTCAGGACTAGGATTACTTTCT
GACCAGCAACGACAAATACTTATTCATCAACAGCAGTTTCAGCAGTTGTTAAATTCTCAACAGCTCACAC
CAGTACACAGGCACCCCCACTTCACACAGCTACCACCAACCCATTTCTCACCATCCATGGAGATAATGCA
AGTCAGAAAGTAGTAATGAACTAGTCCGTAACTTGAAAGTATTTCGATTTCTTGGCTTTATATATCTTGT
GGAAAGGACGATGTCCGGGCAAGAATACGAGTTGA
