>Addgene plasmid #142428 | TFORF2451 | depositor partial sequence | sequence record 279423 | Barcode
TGTCCGGGCAAGAATACGAGTTGA
